>Addgene plasmid #133569 | PB CAG-tdTomato | addgene full sequence | sequence record 274028 | Addgene NGS Result
TTATTTATTAAAAAAAAACAAAAACTCAAAATTTCTTCTATAAAGTAACAAAACTTTTAAACATTCTCTC
TTTTACAAAAATAAACTTATTTTGTACTTTAAAAACAGTCATGTTGTATTATAAAATAAGTAATTAGCTT
AACCTATACATAATAGAAACAAATTATACTTATTAACCGGTCATGGTCGACATTGATTATTGACTAGTTA
TTAATAGTAATCAATTACGGGGTCATTAGTTCATAGCCCATATATGGAGTTCCGCGTTACATAACTTACG
GTAAATGGCCCGCCTGGCTGACCGCCCAACGACCCCCGCCCATTGACGTCAATAATGACGTATGTTCCCA
TAGTAACGCCAATAGGGACTTTCCATTGACGTCAATGGGTGGAGTATTTACGGTAAACTGCCCACTTGGC
AGTACATCAAGTGTATCATATGCCAAGTACGCCCCCTATTGACGTCAATGACGGTAAATGGCCCGCCTGG
CATTATGCCCAGTACATGACCTTATGGGACTTTCCTACTTGGCAGTACATCTACGTATTAGTCATCGCTA
TTACCATGGTCGAGGTGAGCCCCACGTTCTGCTTCACTCTCCCCATCTCCCCCCCCTCCCCACCCCCAAT
TTTGTATTTATTTATTTTTTAATTATTTTGTGCAGCGATGGGGGCGGGGGGGGGGGGGGGGCGCGCGCCR
GGGGGGGGGGGGGGGGGGGGGGGGGGGGGSGGGGSGRGGCGGAGAGGTGCGGCGGCAGCCAATCAGAGCG
GCGCGCTCCGAAAGTTTCCTTTTATGGCGAGGCGGCGGCGGCGGCGGCCCTATAAAAAGCGAAGCGCGCG
GCGGGCGGGAGTCGCTGCGCGCTGCCTTCGCCCCGTGCCCCGCTCCGCCGCCGCCTCGCGCCGCCCGCCC
CGGCTCTGACTGACCGCGTTACTCCCACAGGTGAGCGGGCGGGACGGCCCTTCTCCTCCGGGCTGTAATT
AGCGCTTGGTTTAATGACGGCTTGTTTCTTTTCTGTGGCTGCGTGAAAGCCTTGAGGGGCTCCGGGAGGG
CCCTTTGTGCGGGGGGAGCGGCTCGGGGGGTGCGTGCGTGTGTGTGTGCGTGGGGAGCGCCGCGTGCGGC
TCCGCGCTGCCCGGCGGCTGTGAGCGCTGCGGGCGCGGCGCGGGGCTTTGTGCGCTCCGCAGTGTGCGCG
AGGGGAGCGCGGCCGGGGGCGGTGCCCCGCGGTGCGGGGGGGGCTGCGAGGGGAACAAAGGCTGCGTGCG
GGGTGTGTGCGTGGGGGGGTGAGCAGGGGGTGTGGGCGCGTCGGTCGGGCTGCAACCCCCCCTGCACCCC
CCTCCCCGAGTTGCTGAGCACGGCCCGGCTTCGGGTGCGGGGCTCCGTACGGGGCGTGGCGCGGGGCTCG
CCGTGCCGGGCGGGGGGTGGCGGCAGGTGGGGGTGCCGGGCGGGGCGGGGCCGCCTCGGGCCGGGGRGGG
CTCGGGGGAGGGGCGCGGCGGCCCCCGGAGCGCCGGCGGCTGTCGAGGCGCGGCGAGCCGCAGCCATTGC
CTTTTATGGTAATCGTGCGAGAGGGCGCAGGGACTTCCTTTGTCCCAAATCTGTGCGGAGCCGAAATCTG
GGAGGCGCCGCCGCACCCCCTCTAGCGGGCGCGGGGCGAAGCGGTGCGGCGCCGGCAGGAAGGAAATGGG
CGGGGAGGGCCTTCGTGCGTCGCCGCGCCGCCGTCCCCTTCTCCCTCTCCAGCCTCGGGGCTGTCCGCGG
GGGGACGGCTGCCTTCGGGGGGGACGGGGCAGGGCGGGGTTCGGCTTCTGGCGTGTGACCGGCGGCTCTA
GAGCCTCTGCTAACCATGTTCATGCCTTCTTCTTTTTCCTACAGCTCCTGGGCAACGTGCTGGTTATTGT
GCTGTCTCATCATTTTGGCAAAGAATTGCTAGCGCCGCCACCATGGTGAGCAAGGGCGAGGAGGTCATCA
AAGAGTTCATGCGCTTCAAGGTGCGCATGGAGGGCTCCATGAACGGCCACGAGTTCGAGATCGAGGGCGA
GGGCGAGGGCCGCCCCTACGAGGGCACCCAGACCGCCAAGCTGAAGGTGACCAAGGGCGGCCCCCTGCCC
TTCGCCTGGGACATCCTGTCCCCCCAGTTCATGTACGGCTCCAAGGCGTACGTGAAGCACCCCGCCGACA
TCCCCGATTACAAGAAGCTGTCCTTCCCCGAGGGCTTCAAGTGGGAGCGCGTGATGAACTTCGAGGACGG
CGGTCTGGTGACCGTGACCCAGGACTCCTCCCTGCAGGACGGCACGCTGATCTACAAGGTGAAGATGCGC
GGCACCAACTTCCCCCCCGACGGCCCCGTAATGCAGAAGAAGACCATGGGCTGGGAGGCCTCCACCGAGC
GCCTGTACCCCCGCGACGGCGTGCTGAAGGGCGAGATCCACCAGGCCCTGAAGCTGAAGGACGGCGGCCA
CTACCTGGTGGAGTTCAAGACCATCTACATGGCCAAGAAGCCCGTGCAACTGCCCGGCTACTACTACGTG
GACACCAAGCTGGACATCACCTCCCACAACGAGGACTACACCATCGTGGAACAGTACGAGCGCTCCGAGG
GCCGCCACCACCTGTTCCTGGGGCATGGCACCGGCAGCACCGGCAGCGGCAGCTCCGGCACCGCCTCCTC
CGAGGACAACAACATGGCCGTCATCAAAGAGTTCATGCGCTTCAAGGTGCGCATGGAGGGCTCCATGAAC
GGCCACGAGTTCGAGATCGAGGGCGAGGGCGAGGGCCGCCCCTACGAGGGCACCCAGACCGCCAAGCTGA
AGGTGACCAAGGGCGGCCCCCTGCCCTTCGCCTGGGACATCCTGTCCCCCCAGTTCATGTACGGCTCCAA
GGCGTACGTGAAGCACCCCGCCGACATCCCCGATTACAAGAAGCTGTCCTTCCCCGAGGGCTTCAAGTGG
GAGCGCGTGATGAACTTCGAGGACGGCGGTCTGGTGACCGTGACCCAGGACTCCTCCCTGCAGGACGGCA
CGCTGATCTACAAGGTGAAGATGCGCGGCACCAACTTCCCCCCCGACGGCCCCGTAATGCAGAAGAAGAC
CATGGGCTGGGAGGCCTCCACCGAGCGCCTGTACCCCCGCGACGGCGTGCTGAAGGGCGAGATCCACCAG
GCCCTGAAGCTGAAGGACGGCGGCCACTACCTGGTGGAGTTCAAGACCATCTACATGGCCAAGAAGCCCG
TGCAACTGCCCGGCTACTACTACGTGGACACCAAGCTGGACATCACCTCCCACAACGAGGACTACACCAT
CGTGGAACAGTACGAGCGCTCCGAGGGCCGCCACCACCTGTTCCTGTACGGCATGGACGAGCTGTACAAG
TAATAATTAATTAATGATCATACAGTGCTCTGAGTACGCTATAATCAACCTCTGGATTACAAAATTTGTG
AAAGATTGACTGGTATTCTTAACTATGTTGCTCCTTTTACGCTATGTGGATACGCTGCTTTAATGCCTTT
GTATCATGCTATTGCTTCCCGTATGGCTTTCATTTTCTCCTCCTTGTATAAATCCTGGTTGCTGTCTCTT
TATGAGGAGTTGTGGCCCGTTGTCAGGCAACGTGGCGTGGTGTGCACTGTGTTTGCTGACGCAACCCCCA
CTGGTTGGGGCATTGCCACCACCTGTCAGCTCCTTTCCGGGACTTTCGCTTTCCCCCTCCCTATTGCCAC
GGCGGAACTCATCGCCGCCTGCCTTGCCCGCTGCTGGACAGGGGCTCGGCTGTTGGGCACTGACAATTCC
GTGGTGTTGTCGGGGAAATCATCGTCCTTTCCTTGGCTGCTCGCCTGTGTTGCCACCTGGATTCTGCGCG
GGACGTCCTTCTGCTACGTCCCTTCGGCCCTCAATCCAGCGGACCTTCCTTCCCGCGGCCTGCTGCCGGC
TCTGCGGCCTCTTCCGCGTCTTCGCCTTCGCCCTCAGACGAGTCGGATCTCCCTTTGGGCCGCCTCCCCG
CAGGATCCACTAGAGCGGCCGCCTAGAGCTCGCTATCAGCCTCGACTGTGCCTTCTAGTTGCCAGCCATC
TGTTGTTTGCCCCTCCCCCGTGCCTTCCTTGACCCTGGAAGGTGCCACTCCCACTGTCCTTTCCTAATAA
AATGAGGAAATTGCATCGCATTGTCTGAGTAGGTGTCATTCTATTCTGGGGGGTGGGGTGGGGCAGGACA
GCAAGGGGGAGGATTGGGAAGACAATAGCAGGCATGCTGGGGATGCGGTGGGCTCTATGGCTTCTGAGGC
GGAAAGAACCAGCTGGGGCTCGACTAGAGCTTGCGGAACCCTTAAGCTTTTTTATTATATATTAGTCACG
ATATCTATAACAAGAAAATATATATATAATAAGTTATCACGTAAGTAGAACATGAAATAACAATATAATT
ATCGTATGAGTTAAATCTTAAAAGTCACGTAAAAGATAATCATGCGTCATTTTGACTCACGCGGTCGTTA
TAGTTCAAAATCAGTGACACTTACCGCATTGACAAGCACGCCTCACGGGAGCTCCAAGCGGCGACTGAGA
TGTCCTAAATGCACAGCGACGGATTCGCGCTATTTAGAAAGAGAGAGCAATATTTCAAGAATGCATGCGT
CAATTTTACGCAGACTATCTTTCTAGGGTTAAAAAAGATTTGCGCTTTACTCGACCTAAACTTTAAACAC
GTCATAGAATCTTCGTTTGACAAAAACCACATTGTGTTGGGTCGCCCTATAGTGAGTCGTATTACAATTC
ACTGGCCGTCGTTTTACAACGTCGTGACTGGGAAAACCCTGGCGTTACCCAACTTAATCGCCTTGCAGCA
CATCCCCCTTTCGCCAGCTGGCGTAATAGCGAAGAGGCCCGCACCGATCGCCCTTCCCAACAGTTGCGCA
GCCTGAATGGCGAATGGCAAATTGTAAGCGTTAATATTTTGTTAAAATTCGCGTTAAATTTTTGTTAAAT
CAGCTCATTTTTTAACCAATAGGCCGAAATCGGCAAAATCCCTTATAAATCAAAAGAATAGACCGAGATA
GGGT
[37 nt withheld, positions 5045-5081]
AAAGAACGTGGACTCCAACGTCAAAGG
[49 nt withheld, positions 5109-5157]
T
[91 nt withheld, positions 5159-5249]
G
[124 nt withheld, positions 5251-5374]
CAGGTGGCACTTTTCGGGGAAATGTGCGCGGAACCCCTATTTGTTTATTTTTCTAAATACATTCAAATAT
GTATCCGCTCATGAGACAATAACCCTGATAAATGCTTCAATAATATTGAAAAAGGAAGAGTATGAGTATT
CAACATTTCCGTGTCGCCCTTATTCCCTTTTTTGCGGCATTTTGCCTTCCTGTTTTTGCTCACCCAGAAA
CGCTGGTGAAAGTAAAAGATGCTGAAGATCAGTTGGGTGCACGAGTGGGTTACATCGAACTGGATCTCAA
CAGCGGTAAGATCCTTGAGAGTTTTCGCCCCGAAGAACGTTTTCCAATGATGAGCACTTTTAAAGTTCTG
CTATGTGGCGCGGTATTATCCCGTATTGACGCCGGGCAAGAGCAACTCGGTCGCCGCATACACTATTCTC
AGAATGACTTGGTTGAGTACTCACCAGTCACAGAAAAGCATCTTACGGATGGCATGACAGTAAGAGAATT
ATGCAGTGCTGCCATAACCATGAGTGATAACACTGCGGCCAACTTACTTCTGACAACGATCGGAGGACCG
AAGGAGCTAACCGCTTTTTTGCACAACATGGGGGATCATGTAACTCGCCTTGATCGTTGGGAACCGGAGC
TGAATGAAGCCATACCAAACGACGAGCGTGACACCACGATGCCTGTAGCAATGGCAACAACGTTGCGCAA
ACTATTAACTGGCGAACTACTTACTCTAGCTTCCCGGCAACAATTAATAGACTGGATGGAGGCGGATAAA
GTTGCAGGACCACTTCTGCGCTCGGCCCTTCCGGCTGGCTGGTTTATTGCTGATAAATCTGGAGCCGGTG
AGCGTGGGTCTCGCGGTATCATTGCAGCACTGGGGCCAGATGGTAAGCCCTCCCGTATCGTAGTTATCTA
CACGACGGGGAGTCAGGCAACTATGGATGAACGAAATAGACAGATCGCTGAGATAGGTGCCTCACTGATT
AAGCATTGGTAACTGTCAGACCAAGTTTACTCATATATACTTTAGATTGATTTAAAACTTCATTTTTAAT
TTAAAAGGATCTAGGTGAAGATCCTTTTTGATAATCTCATGACCAAAATCCCTTAACGTGAGTTTTCGTT
CCACTGAGCGTCAGACCCCGTAGAAAAGATCAAAGGATCTTCTTGAGATCCTTTTTTTCTGCGCGTAATC
TGCTGCTTGCAAACAAAAAAACCACCGCTACCAGCGGTGGTTTGTTTGCCGGATCAAGAGCTACCAACTC
TTTTTCCGAAGGTAACTGGCTTCAGCAGAGCGCAGATACCAAATACTGTTCTTCTAGTGTAGCCGTAGTT
AGGCCACCACTTCAAGAACTCTGTAGCACCGCCTACATACCTCGCTCTGCTAATCCTGTTACCAGTGGCT
GCTGCCAGTGGCGATAAGTCGTGTCTTACCGGGTTGGACTCAAGACGATAGTTACCGGATAAGGCGCAGC
GGTCGGGCTGAACGGGGGGTTCGTGCACACAGCCCAGCTTGGAGCGAACGACCTACACCGAACTGAGATA
CCTACAGCGTGAGCTATGAGAAAGCGCCACGCTTCCCGAAGGGAGAAAGGCGGACAGGTATCCGGTAAGC
GGCAGGGTCGGAACAGGAGAGCGCACGAGGGAGCTTCCAGGGGGAAACGCCTGGTATCTTTATAGTCCTG
TCGGGTTTCGCCACCTCTGACTTGAGCGTCGATTTTTGTGATGCTCGTCAGGGGGGCGGAGCCTATGGAA
AAACGCCAGCAACGCGGCCTTTTTACGGTTCCTGGCCTTTTGCTGGCCTTTTGCTCACATGTTCTTTCCT
GCGTTATCCCCTGATTCTGTGGATAACCGTATTACCGCCTTTGAGTGAGCTGATACCGCTCGCCGCAGCC
GAACGACCGAGCGCAGCGAGTCAGTGAGCGAGGAAGCGGAAGAGCGCCCAATACGCAAACCGCCTCTCCC
CGCGCGTTGGCCGATTCATTAATGCAGCTGGCACGACAGGTTTCCCGACTGGAAAGCGGGCAGTGAGCGC
AACGCAATTAATGTGAGTTAGCTCACTCATTAGGCACCCCAGGCTTTACACTTTATGCTTCCGGCTCGTA
TGTTGTGTGGAATTGTGAGCGGATAACAATTTCACACAGGAAACAGCTATGACCATGATTACGCCAAGCG
CGCAATTAACCCTCACTAAAGGGAACCTCCCCCGGTATTCACGACAGCAGGCTGAATAATAAAAAAATTA
GAAACTATTATTTAACCCTAGAAAGATAATCATATTGTGACGTACGTTAAAGATAATCATGCGTAAAATT
GACGCATGTGTTTTATCGGTCTGTATATCGAGGTTTATTTATTAATTTGAATAGATATTAAGTTTTATTA
TATTTACACTTACATACTAATAATAAATTCAACAAACAATTTATTTATGTTTAT
Features (pLannotate 1.2.2; 19 found; start..end, strand, type, name):
    189..568     +  enhancer       CMV enhancer: human cytomegalovirus immediate early enhancer
    570..847     +  promoter       chicken β-actin promoter: No description available
    848..1864    +  intron         chimeric intron: chimera between introns from chicken β-actin and rabbit β-globin
   1933..3360    +  CDS            tdTomato: tdTomato is a basic (constitutively fluorescent) orange fluorescent protein published in 2004, derived from Discosoma sp.. It is reported to be a somewhat slowly-maturing tandem dimer with low acid sensitivity.
   3403..3991    +  misc_feature   WPRE: woodchuck hepatitis virus posttranscriptional regulatory element
   4036..4260    +  polyA_signal   bGH poly(A) signal: bovine growth hormone polyadenylation signal
   4264..4285    +  promoter       SV40 promoter (fragment): SV40 enhancer and early promoter
   4649..4726    +  CDS            FP (fragment): FP25_NPVAC - Experimental evidence at protein level: Swiss-Prot protein existence level 1. From Autographa californica nuclear polyhedrosis virus (AcMNPV).
   4736..4754    -  promoter       T7 promoter: promoter for bacteriophage T7 RNA polymerase
   4757..4914    +  CDS            lacZα (fragment): LacZα fragment of β-galactosidase; lacZ fragment
   4946..5374    -  rep_origin     f1 ori (sequence partly withheld): f1 bacteriophage origin of replication; arrow indicates direction of (+) strand synthesis
   5401..5505    +  promoter       AmpR promoter: bla
   5506..6366    +  CDS            AmpR: β-lactamase; bla; confers resistance to ampicillin, carbenicillin, and related antibiotics
   6537..7125    +  rep_origin     ori: high-copy-number ColE1/pMB1/pBR322/pUC origin of replication
   7308..7400    +  CDS            lacI (fragment): lac repressor; lacI; The lac repressor binds to the lac operator to inhibit transcription in E. coli. This inhibition can be relieved by adding lactose or isopropyl-β-D-thiogalactopyranoside (IPTG).
   7413..7434    +  protein_bind   CAP binding site: CAP binding activates transcription in the presence of cAMP. E. coli catabolite activator protein
   7449..7479    +  promoter       lac promoter: promoter for the E. coli lac operon
   7487..7503    +  protein_bind   lac operator: The lac repressor binds to the lac operator to inhibit transcription in E. coli. This inhibition can be relieved by adding lactose or isopropyl-β-D-thiogalactopyranoside (IPTG). lac repressor encoded by lacI
   7548..7566    +  promoter       T3 promoter: promoter for bacteriophage T3 RNA polymerase
