[The description below was written by a language model from this plasmid's Addgene catalogue record and pLannotate feature annotations shown in this document.]
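Description:
PB CAG-tdTomato is a mammalian expression plasmid of about 7.8 kb that carries a piggyBac transposon for constitutive expression of the red-orange fluorescent protein tdTomato. The custom vector is built on a Stratagene-derived cloning backbone, whose remnants appear in the annotation as lac promoter/operator and lacZα fragments, flanking T3 and T7 promoters, and an f1 origin. It is maintained in E. coli through a high-copy ColE1/pUC-type origin and selected with ampicillin via the β-lactamase gene.

The payload is a single transcription unit driven by the CAG promoter, annotated as its three parts: the CMV immediate-early enhancer, the chicken β-actin promoter, and a chimeric β-actin/β-globin intron. This combination gives strong, broadly active expression in mammalian cells. It drives the tdTomato coding sequence, a tandem-dimer derivative of the Discosoma fluorescent protein, followed by a WPRE that enhances transcript stability and expression, and a bovine growth hormone polyadenylation signal. The depositor notes that four nucleotides previously missing from the 5' end of the WPRE were restored.

According to the record, synthesized piggyBac inverted terminal repeats flank the cassette. The automated feature table does not annotate them explicitly, although a short baculovirus FP25-related fragment downstream of the poly(A) signal may reflect transposon-associated sequence. When piggyBac transposase is supplied in trans, the ITRs allow the cassette to be excised from the plasmid and integrated into the host genome. This makes the construct suited to stable fluorescent labelling of mammalian cells. No mammalian selection marker is annotated, so integrants would presumably be identified by fluorescence.
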