Addgene plasmid #133569: PB CAG-tdTomato
Purpose: CAG tdTomato piggyBac transposon
Depositing lab: Mario Capecchi. Depositing organization: University of Utah.
Backbone
  Vector backbone: Custom
  Vector type: Mammalian Expression
Growth in bacteria
  Bacterial resistance: Ampicillin, 100 μg/mL
  Growth temperature: 30°C
  Growth strain: DH10B
  Copy number: High Copy
Gene/Insert
  Gene/Insert name: tdTomato
  Species: Synthetic
Resource information
  A portion of this plasmid was derived from a plasmid made by: piggyBac ITR's were synthesized from sequences in the NCBI database. CAG promoter is from pCAGGS obtained from BCCM/LMBP. tdTomato is from Roger Tsien. WPRE is from Miguel Ramalho-Santos. bGH pA is from Neal Copeland. Backbone is from Stratagene.
Terms and licenses: Academic/Nonprofit Terms; Industry Terms: Not Available to Industry
Depositor comments: Four nucleotides that were previously missing in the 5' end of the WPRE were added back, and SnapGene now recognizes it as WPRE.
How to cite: PB CAG-tdTomato was a gift from Mario Capecchi (Addgene plasmid # 133569 ; http://n2t.net/addgene:133569 ; RRID:Addgene_133569)
